>Addgene plasmid #127361 | pENTR_L1-Turbo-YFP-NLS-STOP-L2 | depositor full sequence | sequence record 243661 | pENTR_L1-Turbo-YFP-NLS-STOP-L2 sequence 4355 bps
GGCCGCATGGGCAAGCCCATCCCCAACCCCCTGCTGGGCCTGGACAGCACCGCTAGCAAAGACAATACTG
TGCCTCTGAAGCTGATCGCTCTCCTGGCTAATGGCGAGTTCCATAGTGGCGAACAGCTGGGAGAAACCCT
GGGCATGTCCAGGGCCGCTATCAACAAGCACATTCAGACTCTGCGCGACTGGGGCGTGGACGTGTTCACC
GTGCCCGGAAAGGGCTACTCTCTGCCCGAGCCTATCCCGCTGCTGAACGCTAAACAGATTCTGGGACAGC
TGGACGGCGGGAGCGTGGCAGTCCTGCCTGTGGTCGACTCCACCAATCAGTACCTGCTGGATCGAATCGG
CGAGCTGAAGAGTGGGGATGCTTGCATTGCAGAATATCAGCAGGCAGGGAGAGGAAGCAGAGGGAGGAAA
TGGTTCTCTCCTTTTGGAGCTAACCTGTACCTGAGTATGTTTTGGCGCCTGAAGCGGGGACCAGCAGCAA
TCGGCCTGGGCCCGGTCATCGGAATTGTCATGGCAGAAGCGCTGCGAAAGCTGGGAGCAGACAAGGTGCG
AGTCAAATGGCCCAATGACCTGTATCTGCAGGATAGAAAGCTGGCAGGCATCCTGGTGGAGCTGGCCGGA
ATAACAGGCGATGCTGCACAGATCGTCATTGGCGCCGGGATTAACGTGGCTATGAGGCGCGTGGAGGAAA
GCGTGGTCAATCAGGGCTGGATCACACTGCAGGAAGCAGGGATTAACCTGGACAGGAATACTCTGGCCGC
TACGCTGATCCGAGAGCTGCGGGCAGCCCTGGAACTGTTCGAGCAGGAAGGCCTGGCTCCATATCTGCCA
CGGTGGGAGAAGCTGGATAACTTCATCAATAGACCCGTGAAGCTGATCATTGGGGACAAAGAGATTTTCG
GGATTAGCCGGGGGATTGATAAACAGGGAGCCCTGCTGCTGGAACAGGACGGAGTTATCAAACCCTGGAT
GGGCGGAGAAATCAGTCTGCGGTCTGCCGAAAAGGGAGGCGGTGGAAGCGGCGGAGGTTCCATGGTGAGC
AAGGGCGAGGAGCTGTTCACCGGGGTGGTGCCCATCCTGGTCGAGCTGGACGGCGACGTAAACGGCCACA
AGTTCAGCGTGTCCGGCGAGGGCGAGGGCGATGCCACCTACGGCAAGCTGACCCTGAAGTTCATCTGCAC
CACCGGCAAGCTGCCCGTGCCCTGGCCCACCCTCGTGACCACCTTCGGCTACGGCCTGCAGTGCTTCGCC
CGCTACCCCGACCACATGAAGCAGCACGACTTCTTCAAGTCCGCCATGCCCGAAGGCTACGTCCAGGAGC
GCACCATCTTCTTCAAGGACGACGGCAACTACAAGACCCGCGCCGAGGTGAAGTTCGAGGGCGACACCCT
GGTGAACCGCATCGAGCTGAAGGGCATCGACTTCAAGGAGGACGGCAACATCCTGGGGCACAAGCTGGAG
TACAACTACAACAGCCACAACGTCTATATCATGGCCGACAAGCAGAAGAACGGCATCAAGGTGAACTTCA
AGATCCGCCACAACATCGAGGACGGCAGCGTGCAGCTCGCCGACCACTACCAGCAGAACACCCCCATCGG
CGACGGCCCCGTGCTGCTGCCCGACAACCACTACCTGAGCTACCAGTCCGCCCTGAGCAAAGACCCCAAC
GAGAAGCGCGATCACATGGTCCTGCTGGAGTTCGTGACCGCCGCCGGGATCACTCTCGGCATGGACGAGC
TGTACAAGGCTTCGGATCCAAAAAAGAAGAGAAAGGTATAGAAGGGTGGGCGCGCCGACCCAGCTTTCTT
GTACAAAGTTGGCATTATAAGAAAGCATTGCTTATCAATTTGTTGCAACGAACAGGTCACTATCAGTCAA
AATAAAATCATTATTTGCCATCCAGCTGATATCCCCTATAGTGAGTCGTATTACATGGTCATAGCTGTTT
CCTGGCAGCTCTGGCCCGTGTCTCAAAATCTCTGATGTTACATTGCACAAGATAAAAATATATCATCATG
AACAATAAAACTGTCTGCTTACATAAACAGTAATACAAGGGGTGTTATGAGCCATATTCAACGGGAAACG
TCGAGGCCGCGATTAAATTCCAACATGGATGCTGATTTATATGGGTATAAATGGGCTCGCGATAATGTCG
GGCAATCAGGTGCGACAATCTATCGCTTGTATGGGAAGCCCGATGCGCCAGAGTTGTTTCTGAAACATGG
CAAAGGTAGCGTTGCCAATGATGTTACAGATGAGATGGTCAGACTAAACTGGCTGACGGAATTTATGCCT
CTTCCGACCATCAAGCATTTTATCCGTACTCCTGATGATGCATGGTTACTCACCACTGCGATCCCCGGAA
AAACAGCATTCCAGGTATTAGAAGAATATCCTGATTCAGGTGAAAATATTGTTGATGCGCTGGCAGTGTT
CCTGCGCCGGTTGCATTCGATTCCTGTTTGTAATTGTCCTTTTAACAGCGATCGCGTATTTCGTCTCGCT
CAGGCGCAATCACGAATGAATAACGGTTTGGTTGATGCGAGTGATTTTGATGACGAGCGTAATGGCTGGC
CTGTTGAACAAGTCTGGAAAGAAATGCATAAACTTTTGCCATTCTCACCGGATTCAGTCGTCACTCATGG
TGATTTCTCACTTGATAACCTTATTTTTGACGAGGGGAAATTAATAGGTTGTATTGATGTTGGACGAGTC
GGAATCGCAGACCGATACCAGGATCTTGCCATCCTATGGAACTGCCTCGGTGAGTTTTCTCCTTCATTAC
AGAAACGGCTTTTTCAAAAATATGGTATTGATAATCCTGATATGAATAAATTGCAGTTTCATTTGATGCT
CGATGAGTTTTTCTAATCAGAATTGGTTAATTGGTTGTAACACTGGCAGAGCATTACGCTGACTTGACGG
GACGGCGCAAGCTCATGACCAAAATCCCTTAACGTGAGTTACGCGTCGTTCCACTGAGCGTCAGACCCCG
TAGAAAAGATCAAAGGATCTTCTTGAGATCCTTTTTTTCTGCGCGTAATCTGCTGCTTGCAAACAAAAAA
ACCACCGCTACCAGCGGTGGTTTGTTTGCCGGATCAAGAGCTACCAACTCTTTTTCCGAAGGTAACTGGC
TTCAGCAGAGCGCAGATACCAAATACTGTCCTTCTAGTGTAGCCGTAGTTAGGCCACCACTTCAAGAACT
CTGTAGCACCGCCTACATACCTCGCTCTGCTAATCCTGTTACCAGTGGCTGCTGCCAGTGGCGATAAGTC
GTGTCTTACCGGGTTGGACTCAAGACGATAGTTACCGGATAAGGCGCAGCGGTCGGGCTGAACGGGGGGT
TCGTGCACACAGCCCAGCTTGGAGCGAACGACCTACACCGAACTGAGATACCTACAGCGTGAGCATTGAG
AAAGCGCCACGCTTCCCGAAGGGAGAAAGGCGGACAGGTATCCGGTAAGCGGCAGGGTCGGAACAGGAGA
GCGCACGAGGGAGCTTCCAGGGGGAAACGCCTGGTATCTTTATAGTCCTGTCGGGTTTCGCCACCTCTGA
CTTGAGCGTCGATTTTTGTGATGCTCGTCAGGGGGGCGGAGCCTATGGAAAAACGCCAGCAACGCGGCCT
TTTTACGGTTCCTGGCCTTTTGCTGGCCTTTTGCTCACATGTTCTTTCCTGCGTTATCCCCTGATTCTGT
GGATAACCGTATTACCGCCTTTGAGTGAGCTGATACCGCTCGCCGCAGCCGAACGACCGAGCGCAGCGAG
TCAGTGAGCGAGGAAGCGGAAGAGCGCCCAATACGCAAACCGCCTCTCCCCGCGCGTTGGCCGATTCATT
AATGCAGCTGGCACGACAGGTTTCCCGACTGGAAAGCGGGCAGTGAGCGCAACGCAATTAATACGCGTAC
CGCTAGCCAGGAAGAGTTTGTAGAAACGCAAAAAGGCCATCCGTCAGGATGGCCTTCTGCTTAGTTTGAT
GCCTGGCAGTTTATGGCGGGCGTCCTGCCCGCCACCCTCCGGGCCGTTGCTTCACAACGTTCAAATCCGC
TCCCGGCGGATTTGTCCTACTCAGGAGAGCGTTCACCGACAAACAACAGATAAAACGAAAGGCCCAGTCT
TCCGACTGAGCCTTTCGTTTTATTTGATGCCTGGCAGTTCCCTACTCTCGCGTTAACGCTAGCATGGATG
TTTTCCCAGTCACGACGTTGTAAAACGACGGCCAGTCTTAAGCTCGGGCCCCAAATAATGATTTTATTTT
GACTGATAGTGACCTGTTCGTTGCAACAAATTGATGAGCAATGCTTTTTTATAATGCCAACTTTGTACAA
AAAAGCAGGCTCCGC
Features (pLannotate 1.2.2; 12 found; start..end, strand, type, name):
     58..1014    +  CDS            TurboID: mutant of the E. coli biotin ligase BioID engineered for improved catalytic efficiency (Branon et al., 2018)
   1042..1758    +  CDS            EYFP: EYFP is a basic (constitutively fluorescent) green/yellow fluorescent protein published in 1996, derived from Aequorea victoria. It is reported to be a very rapidly-maturing weak dimer with high acid sensitivity.
   1768..1788    +  CDS            SV40 NLS: nuclear localization signal of SV40 (simian virus 40) large T antigen
   1808..1907    -  protein_bind   attL2: mutant version of attL; recombination site for the Gateway® LR reaction LR Clonase™
   1925..1943    -  promoter       T7 promoter: promoter for bacteriophage T7 RNA polymerase
   2077..2886    +  CDS            KanR: aminoglycoside phosphotransferase; aph(3')-Ia; confers resistance to kanamycin in bacteria or G418 (Geneticin®) in eukaryotes
   3033..3621    +  rep_origin     ori: high-copy-number ColE1/pMB1/pBR322/pUC origin of replication
   3804..3896    +  CDS            lacI (fragment): lac repressor; lacI; The lac repressor binds to the lac operator to inhibit transcription in E. coli. This inhibition can be relieved by adding lactose or isopropyl-β-D-thiogalactopyranoside (IPTG).
   3951..3978    -  terminator     rrnB T2 terminator: transcription terminator T2 from the E. coli rrnB gene
   4110..4153    +  terminator     rrnB T1 terminator: Escherichia coli rrnB; transcription terminator T1 from the E. coli rrnB gene
   4200..4236    -  CDS            lacZα (fragment): LacZα fragment of β-galactosidase; lacZ fragment
   4252..4351    +  protein_bind   attL1: mutant version of attL; recombination site for the Gateway® LR reaction LR Clonase™
