>Addgene plasmid #127361 | pENTR_L1-Turbo-YFP-NLS-STOP-L2 | addgene full sequence | sequence record 246302 | Addgene NGS Result
CAAATAATGATTTTATTTTGACTGATAGTGACCTGTTCGTTGCAACAAATTGATGAGCAATGCTTTTTTA
TAATGCCAACTTTGTACAAAAAAGCAGGCTCCGCGGCCGCATGGGCAAGCCCATCCCCAACCCCCTGCTG
GGCCTGGACAGCACCGCTAGCAAAGACAATACTGTGCCTCTGAAGCTGATCGCTCTCCTGGCTAATGGCG
AGTTCCATAGTGGCGAACAGCTGGGAGAAACCCTGGGCATGTCCAGGGCCGCTATCAACAAGCACATTCA
GACTCTGCGCGACTGGGGCGTGGACGTGTTCACCGTGCCCGGAAAGGGCTACTCTCTGCCCGAGCCTATC
CCGCTGCTGAACGCTAAACAGATTCTGGGACAGCTGGACGGCGGGAGCGTGGCAGTCCTGCCTGTGGTCG
ACTCCACCAATCAGTACCTGCTGGATCGAATCGGCGAGCTGAAGAGTGGGGATGCTTGCATTGCAGAATA
TCAGCAGGCAGGGAGAGGAAGCAGAGGGAGGAAATGGTTCTCTCCTTTTGGAGCTAACCTGTACCTGAGT
ATGTTTTGGCGCCTGAAGCGGGGACCAGCAGCAATCGGCCTGGGCCCGGTCATCGGAATTGTCATGGCAG
AAGCGCTGCGAAAGCTGGGAGCAGACAAGGTGCGAGTCAAATGGCCCAATGACCTGTATCTGCAGGATAG
AAAGCTGGCAGGCATCCTGGTGGAGCTGGCCGGAATAACAGGCGATGCTGCACAGATCGTCATTGGCGCC
GGGATTAACGTGGCTATGAGGCGCGTGGAGGAAAGCGTGGTCAATCAGGGCTGGATCACACTGCAGGAAG
CAGGGATTAACCTGGACAGGAATACTCTGGCCGCTACGCTGATCCGAGAGCTGCGGGCAGCCCTGGAACT
GTTCGAGCAGGAAGGCCTGGCTCCATATCTGCCACGGTGGGAGAAGCTGGATAACTTCATCAATAGACCC
GTGAAGCTGATCATTGGGGACAAAGAGATTTTCGGGATTAGCCGGGGGATTGATAAACAGGGAGCCCTGC
TGCTGGAACAGGACGGAGTTATCAAACCCTGGATGGGCGGAGAAATCAGTCTGCGGTCTGCCGAAAAGGG
AGGCGGTGGAAGCGGCGGAGGTTCCATGGTGAGCAAGGGCGAGGAGCTGTTCACCGGGGTGGTGCCCATC
CTGGTCGAGCTGGACGGCGACGTAAACGGCCACAAGTTCAGCGTGTCCGGCGAGGGCGAGGGCGATGCCA
CCTACGGCAAGCTGACCCTGAAGTTCATCTGCACCACCGGCAAGCTGCCCGTGCCCTGGCCCACCCTCGT
GACCACCTTCGGCTACGGCCTGCAGTGCTTCGCCCGCTACCCCGACCACATGAAGCAGCACGACTTCTTC
AAGTCCGCCATGCCCGAAGGCTACGTCCAGGAGCGCACCATCTTCTTCAAGGACGACGGCAACTACAAGA
CCCGCGCCGAGGTGAAGTTCGAGGGCGACACCCTGGTGAACCGCATCGAGCTGAAGGGCATCGACTTCAA
GGAGGACGGCAACATCCTGGGGCACAAGCTGGAGTACAACTACAACAGCCACAACGTCTATATCATGGCC
GACAAGCAGAAGAACGGCATCAAGGTGAACTTCAAGATCCGCCACAACATCGAGGACGGCAGCGTGCAGC
TCGCCGACCACTACCAGCAGAACACCCCCATCGGCGACGGCCCCGTGCTGCTGCCCGACAACCACTACCT
GAGCTACCAGTCCGCCCTGAGCAAAGACCCCAACGAGAAGCGCGATCACATGGTCCTGCTGGAGTTCGTG
ACCGCCGCCGGGATCACTCTCGGCATGGACGAGCTGTACAAGGCTTCGGATCCAAAAAAGAAGAGAAAGG
TATAGAAGGGTGGGCGCGCCGACCCAGCTTTCTTGTACAAAGTTGGCATTATAAGAAAGCATTGCTTATC
AATTTGTTGCAACGAACAGGTCACTATCAGTCAAAATAAAATCATTATTTGCCATCCAGCTGATATCCCC
TATAGTGAGTCGTATTACATGGTCATAGCTGTTTCCTGGCAGCTCTGGCCCGTGTCTCAAAATCTCTGAT
GTTACATTGCACAAGATAAAAATATATCATCATGAACAATAAAACTGTCTGCTTACATAAACAGTAATAC
AAGGGGTGTTATGAGCCATATTCAACGGGAAACGTCGAGGCCGCGATTAAATTCCAACATGGATGCTGAT
TTATATGGGTATAAATGGGCTCGCGATAATGTCGGGCAATCAGGTGCGACAATCTATCGCTTGTATGGGA
AGCCCGATGCGCCAGAGTTGTTTCTGAAACATGGCAAAGGTAGCGTTGCCAATGATGTTACAGATGAGAT
GGTCAGACTAAACTGGCTGACGGAATTTATGCCTCTTCCGACCATCAAGCATTTTATCCGTACTCCTGAT
GATGCATGGTTACTCACCACTGCGATCCCCGGAAAAACAGCATTCCAGGTATTAGAAGAATATCCTGATT
CAGGTGAAAATATTGTTGATGCGCTGGCAGTGTTCCTGCGCCGGTTGCATTCGATTCCTGTTTGTAATTG
TCCTTTTAACAGCGATCGCGTATTTCGTCTCGCTCAGGCGCAATCACGAATGAATAACGGTTTGGTTGAT
GCGAGTGATTTTGATGACGAGCGTAATGGCTGGCCTGTTGAACAAGTCTGGAAAGAAATGCATAAACTTT
TGCCATTCTCACCGGATTCAGTCGTCACTCATGGTGATTTCTCACTTGATAACCTTATTTTTGACGAGGG
GAAATTAATAGGTTGTATTGATGTTGGACGAGTCGGAATCGCAGACCGATACCAGGATCTTGCCATCCTA
TGGAACTGCCTCGGTGAGTTTTCTCCTTCATTACAGAAACGGCTTTTTCAAAAATATGGTATTGATAATC
CTGATATGAATAAATTGCAGTTTCATTTGATGCTCGATGAGTTTTTCTAATCAGAATTGGTTAATTGGTT
GTAACACTGGCAGAGCATTACGCTGACTTGACGGGACGGCGCAAGCTCATGACCAAAATCCCTTAACGTG
AGTTACGCGTCGTTCCACTGAGCGTCAGACCCCGTAGAAAAGATCAAAGGATCTTCTTGAGATCCTTTTT
TTCTGCGCGTAATCTGCTGCTTGCAAACAAAAAAACCACCGCTACCAGCGGTGGTTTGTTTGCCGGATCA
AGAGCTACCAACTCTTTTTCCGAAGGTAACTGGCTTCAGCAGAGCGCAGATACCAAATACTGTTCTTCTA
GTGTAGCCGTAGTTAGGCCACCACTTCAAGAACTCTGTAGCACCGCCTACATACCTCGCTCTGCTAATCC
TGTTACCAGTGGCTGCTGCCAGTGGCGATAAGTCGTGTCTTACCGGGTTGGACTCAAGACGATAGTTACC
GGATAAGGCGCAGCGGTCGGGCTGAACGGGGGGTTCGTGCACACAGCCCAGCTTGGAGCGAACGACCTAC
ACCGAACTGAGATACCTACAGCGTGAGCTATGAGAAAGCGCCACGCTTCCCGAAGGGAGAAAGGCGGACA
GGTATCCGGTAAGCGGCAGGGTCGGAACAGGAGAGCGCACGAGGGAGCTTCCAGGGGGAAACGCCTGGTA
TCTTTATAGTCCTGTCGGGTTTCGCCACCTCTGACTTGAGCGTCGATTTTTGTGATGCTCGTCAGGGGGG
CGGAGCCTATGGAAAAACGCCAGCAACGCGGCCTTTTTACGGTTCCTGGCCTTTTGCTGGCCTTTTGCTC
ACATGTTCTTTCCTGCGTTATCCCCTGATTCTGTGGATAACCGTATTACCGCCTTTGAGTGAGCTGATAC
CGCTCGCCGCAGCCGAACGACCGAGCGCAGCGAGTCAGTGAGCGAGGAAGCGGAAGAGCGCCCAATACGC
AAACCGCCTCTCCCCGCGCGTTGGCCGATTCATTAATGCAGCTGGCACGACAGGTTTCCCGACTGGAAAG
CGGGCAGTGAGCGCAACGCAATTAATACGCGTACCGCTAGCCAGGAAGAGTTTGTAGAAACGCAAAAAGG
CCATCCGTCAGGATGGCCTTCTGCTTAGTTTGATGCCTGGCAGTTTATGGCGGGCGTCCTGCCCGCCACC
CTCCGGGCCGTTGCTTCACAACGTTCAAATCCGCTCCCGGCGGATTTGTCCTACTCAGGAGAGCGTTCAC
CGACAAACAACAGATAAAACGAAAGGCCCAGTCTTCCGACTGAGCCTTTCGTTTTATTTGATGCCTGGCA
GTTCCCTACTCTCGCGTTAACGCTAGCATGGATGTTTTCCCAGTCACGACGTTGTAAAACGACGGCCAGT
CTTAAGCTCGGGCCC
Features (pLannotate 1.2.2; 12 found; start..end, strand, type, name):
      1..100     +  protein_bind   attL1: mutant version of attL; recombination site for the Gateway® LR reaction LR Clonase™
    162..1118    +  CDS            TurboID: mutant of the E. coli biotin ligase BioID engineered for improved catalytic efficiency (Branon et al., 2018)
   1146..1862    +  CDS            EYFP: EYFP is a basic (constitutively fluorescent) green/yellow fluorescent protein published in 1996, derived from Aequorea victoria. It is reported to be a very rapidly-maturing weak dimer with high acid sensitivity.
   1872..1892    +  CDS            SV40 NLS: nuclear localization signal of SV40 (simian virus 40) large T antigen
   1912..2011    -  protein_bind   attL2: mutant version of attL; recombination site for the Gateway® LR reaction LR Clonase™
   2029..2047    -  promoter       T7 promoter: promoter for bacteriophage T7 RNA polymerase
   2181..2990    +  CDS            KanR: aminoglycoside phosphotransferase; aph(3')-Ia; confers resistance to kanamycin in bacteria or G418 (Geneticin®) in eukaryotes
   3137..3725    +  rep_origin     ori: high-copy-number ColE1/pMB1/pBR322/pUC origin of replication
   3908..4000    +  CDS            lacI (fragment): lac repressor; lacI; The lac repressor binds to the lac operator to inhibit transcription in E. coli. This inhibition can be relieved by adding lactose or isopropyl-β-D-thiogalactopyranoside (IPTG).
   4055..4082    -  terminator     rrnB T2 terminator: transcription terminator T2 from the E. coli rrnB gene
   4214..4257    +  terminator     rrnB T1 terminator: Escherichia coli rrnB; transcription terminator T1 from the E. coli rrnB gene
   4304..4340    -  CDS            lacZα (fragment): LacZα fragment of β-galactosidase; lacZ fragment
