[The description below was written by a language model from this plasmid's Addgene catalogue record and pLannotate feature annotations shown in this document.]
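Description:
pENTR_L1-Turbo-YFP-NLS-STOP-L2 is a 4,355 bp Gateway entry clone built on the pENTR backbone and maintained in E. coli as a high-copy plasmid through a ColE1/pUC-type origin, with selection on kanamycin via the aph(3')-Ia KanR gene. The backbone also carries rrnB T1 and T2 terminators upstream of the attL1 site, which shield the insert from read-through transcription. A T7 promoter lies just outside attL2, and short lacI and lacZα fragments remain as vector remnants. The two annotated sequence records (repository NGS and depositor) show the same features in the same order and differ only in the numbering start point.

The payload sits between attL1 and attL2 and has no promoter of its own. It encodes TurboID, a 957 bp human-codon-optimised E. coli BirA biotin ligase carrying fourteen substitutions that give it high promiscuous biotinylation activity. According to the catalogue, the enzyme carries an N-terminal V5 epitope, which the feature tables do not annotate separately. It is joined through a GS linker to YFP (annotated as EYFP), followed by an SV40 large T antigen nuclear localisation signal and a stop codon. The fusion is therefore a fluorescent, nucleus-targeted proximity-labelling enzyme. An LR recombination moves the cassette into a destination vector, allowing it to be placed under a promoter of the user's choice. The associated work applied TurboID to mapping protein complexes and cell type-specific organellar proteomes in Arabidopsis, where a nuclear TurboID-YFP of this kind can label nuclear proteins in chosen cell types.
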