Addgene plasmid #127361: pENTR_L1-Turbo-YFP-NLS-STOP-L2
Purpose: gateway entry vector for expressing nuclear TurboID-YFP under a promoter of choice
Depositing lab: Dominique Bergmann. Depositing organization: Stanford University. Publication: Proximity labeling of protein complexes and cell type-specific organellar proteomes in Arabidopsis enabled by TurboID. Mair A, Xu SL, Branon TC, Ting AY, Bergmann DC. Elife. 2019 Sep 19;8. pii: 47864. doi: 10.7554/eLife.47864. PubMed 31535972.
Backbone
  Vector backbone: pENTR
  Total vector size (bp): 4355
  Vector type: gateway entry vector
Growth in bacteria
  Bacterial resistance: Kanamycin, 50 μg/mL
  Growth temperature: 37°C
  Growth strain: DH5alpha
  Copy number: High Copy
Gene/Insert
  Gene/Insert name: TurboID (BirA mutant)
  Species: BirA from E. coli, codon optimized for human and mutated
  Insert size (bp): 957
  Mutation: Q65P, I87V, R118S, E140K, Q141R, S150G, L151P, V160A, T192A, K194I, M209V, M241T, S263P, I305V
  Promoter: no promoter
  Tag / fusion protein: V5 (N terminal on insert); GS linker (C terminal on insert); YFP (C terminal on insert); NLS (C terminal on insert)
  Cloning method: Unknown
  Sequencing primers: 5′ M13 fw; 3′ M13 rv
Resource information
  A portion of this plasmid was derived from a plasmid made by: TurboID was obtained from Alice Ting's lab at Stanford University (cloned from V5-hBirA-Turbo-NES_pCDNA3, Addgene catalog #107169).
Terms and licenses: Academic/Nonprofit Terms; Industry Terms: Not Available to Industry
How to cite: pENTR_L1-Turbo-YFP-NLS-STOP-L2 was a gift from Dominique Bergmann (Addgene plasmid # 127361 ; http://n2t.net/addgene:127361 ; RRID:Addgene_127361)
